>Addgene plasmid #155321 | pMZ827 | addgene full sequence | sequence record 311051 | Addgene NGS Result
TGAGACTTTTCAACAAAGGGTAATATCCGGAAACCTCCTCGGATTCCATTGCCCAGCTATCTGTCACTTT
ATTGTGAAGATAGTGGAAAAGGAAGGTGGCTCCTACAAATGCCATCATTGCGATAAAGGAAAGGCCATCG
TTGAAGATGCCTCTGCCGACAGTGGTCCCAAAGATGGACCCCCACCCACGAGGAGCATCGTGGAAAAAGA
AGACGTTCCAACCACGTCTTCAAAGCAAGTGGATTGATGTGATATCACCACTGACGTAAGGGATGACGCA
CAATCCCACTATCCTTCGCAAGACCCTTCCTCTATATAAGGAAGTTCATTTCATTTGGAGAGAACACGGG
GGACTCTAGCGCTACCGGTTGGCTAGGTAAGCTTGGTACCACCTGAACGACGCATATGACAACAATGCCC
CGCCCCAAGCTCAAGTCCGATGACGAGGTACTCGAGGCCGCCACCGTAGTGCTGAAGCGTTGCGGTCCCA
TAGAGTTCACGCTCAGCGGAGTAGCAAAGGAGGTGGGGCTCTCCCGCGCAGCGTTAATCCAGCGCTTCAC
CAACCGCGATACGCTGCTGGTGAGGATGATGGAGCGCGGCGTCGAGCAGGTGCGGCATTACCTGAATGCG
ATACCGATAGGCGCAGGGCCGCAAGGGCTCTGGGAATTTTTGCAGGTGCTCGTTCGGAGCATGAACACTC
GCAACGACTTCTCGGTGAACTATCTCATCTCCTGGTACGAGCTCCAGGTGCCGGAGCTACGCACGCTTGC
GATCCAGCGGAACCGCGCGGTGGTGGAGGGGATCCGCAAGCGACTGCCCCCAGGTGCTCCTGCGGCAGCT
GAGTTGCTCCTGCACTCGGTCATCGCTGGCGCGACGATGCAGTGGGCCGTCGATCCGGATGGTGAGCTAG
CTGATCATGTGCTGGCTCAGATCGCTGCCATCCTGTGTTTAATGTTTCCCGAACACGACGATTTCCAACT
CCTCCAGGCACATGCGTCCGCGTACAGCTTAATTAACAGTGCTGGTAGTGCTGGTAGTGCTGGTATGATG
TTCTTACCAACCGATTATTGTTGCAGGTTAAGCGATCAAGAGTATATGGAGCTTGTGTTTGAGAATGGCC
AGATTCTTGCAAAGGGCCAAAGATCCAACGTTTCTCTGCATAATCAACGTACCAAATCGATCATGGATTT
GTATGAGGCAGAGTATAACGAGGATTTCATGAAGAGTATCATCCATGGTGGTGGTGGTGCCATCACAAAT
CTCGGGGACACGCAGGTTGTTCCACAAAGTCATGTTGCTGCTGCCCATGAAACAAACATGTTGGAAAGCA
ATAAACATGTTGACCCAAAGAAGAAGAGGAAGGTGTAGGCAACGGCTAGCACGACGTGATGCGGCAGCGG
CCGAATTCCCCGGGCTCGAGAAGCTTGGATCCACCGGATCTAGATAACTGATCTCGAGGCGAATTTCCCC
GATCGTTCAAACATTTGGCAATAAAGTTTCTTAAGATTGAATCCTGTTGCCGGTCTTGCGATGATTATCA
TATAATTTCTGTTGAATTACGTTAAGCATGTAATAATTAACATGTAATGCATGACGTTATTTATGAGATG
GGTTTTTATGATTAGAGTCCCGCAATTATACATTTAATACGCGATAGAAAACAAAATATAGCGCGCAAAC
TAGGATAAATTATCGCGCGCGGTGTCATCTATGTTACTAGATCGGGAATTAATTCGATAAGCTAGAGATC
CGTCAAGGTACCAGCTTTTGTTCCCTTTAGTGAGGGTTAATTTCGAGCTTGGCGTAATCATGGTCATAGC
TGTTTCCTGTGTGAAATTGTTATCCGCTCACAATTCCACACAACATACGAGCCGGAAGCATAAAGTGTAA
AGCCTGGGGTGCCTAATGAGTGAGCTAACTCACATTAATTGCGTTGCGCTCACTGCCCGCTTTCCAGTCG
GGAAACCTGTCGTGCCAGCTGCATTAATGAATCGGCCAACGCGCGGGGAGAGGCGGTTTGCGTATTGGGC
GCTCTTCCGCTTCCTCGCTCACTGACTCGCTGCGCTCGGTCGTTCGGCTGCGGCGAGCGGTATCAGCTCA
CTCAAAGGCGGTAATACGGTTATCCACAGAATCAGGGGATAACGCAGGAAAGAACATGTGAGCAAAAGGC
CAGCAAAAGGCCAGGAACCGTAAAAAGGCCGCGTTGCTGGCGTTTTTCCATAGGCTCCGCCCCCCTGACG
AGCATCACAAAAATCGACGCTCAAGTCAGAGGTGGCGAAACCCGACAGGACTATAAAGATACCAGGCGTT
TCCCCCTGGAAGCTCCCTCGTGCGCTCTCCTGTTCCGACCCTGCCGCTTACCGGATACCTGTCCGCCTTT
CTCCCTTCGGGAAGCGTGGCGCTTTCTCATAGCTCACGCTGTAGGTATCTCAGTTCGGTGTAGGTCGTTC
GCTCCAAGCTGGGCTGTGTGCACGAACCCCCCGTTCAGCCCGACCGCTGCGCCTTATCCGGTAACTATCG
TCTTGAGTCCAACCCGGTAAGACACGACTTATCGCCACTGGCAGCAGCCACTGGTAACAGGATTAGCAGA
GCGAGGTATGTAGGCGGTGCTACAGAGTTCTTGAAGTGGTGGCCTAACTACGGCTACACTAGAAGAACAG
TATTTGGTATCTGCGCTCTGCTGAAGCCAGTTACCTTCGGAAAAAGAGTTGGTAGCTCTTGATCCGGCAA
ACAAACCACCGCTGGTAGCGGTGGTTTTTTTGTTTGCAAGCAGCAGATTACGCGCAGAAAAAAAGGATCT
CAAGAAGATCCTTTGATCTTTTCTACGGGGTCTGACGCTCAGTGGAACGAAAACTCACGTTAAGGGATTT
TGGTCATGAGATTATCAAAAAGGATCTTCACCTAGATCCTTTTAAATTAAAAATGAAGTTTTAAATCAAT
CTAAAGTATATATGAGTAAACTTGGTCTGACAGTTACCAATGCTTAATCAGTGAGGCACCTATCTCAGCG
ATCTGTCTATTTCGTTCATCCATAGTTGCCTGACTCCCCGTCGTGTAGATAACTACGATACGGGAGGGCT
TACCATCTGGCCCCAGTGCTGCAATGATACCGCGAGACCCACGCTCACCGGCTCCAGATTTATCAGCAAT
AAACCAGCCAGCCGGAAGGGCCGAGCGCAGAAGTGGTCCTGCAACTTTATCCGCCTCCATCCAGTCTATT
AATTGTTGCCGGGAAGCTAGAGTAAGTAGTTCGCCAGTTAATAGTTTGCGCAACGTTGTTGCCATTGCTA
CAGGCATCGTGGTGTCACGCTCGTCGTTTGGTATGGCTTCATTCAGCTCCGGTTCCCAACGATCAAGGCG
AGTTACATGATCCCCCATGTTGTGCAAAAAAGCGGTTAGCTCCTTCGGTCCTCCGATCGTTGTCAGAAGT
AAGTTGGCCGCAGTGTTATCACTCATGGTTATGGCAGCACTGCATAATTCTCTTACTGTCATGCCATCCG
TAAGATGCTTTTCTGTGACTGGTGAGTACTCAACCAAGTCATTCTGAGAATAGTGTATGCGGCGACCGAG
TTGCTCTTGCCCGGCGTCAATACGGGATAATACCGCGCCACATAGCAGAACTTTAAAAGTGCTCATCATT
GGAAAACGTTCTTCGGGGCGAAAACTCTCAAGGATCTTACCGCTGTTGAGATCCAGTTCGATGTAACCCA
CTCGTGCACCCAACTGATCTTCAGCATCTTTTACTTTCACCAGCGTTTCTGGGTGAGCAAAAACAGGAAG
GCAAAATGCCGCAAAAAAGGGAATAAGGGCGACACGGAAATGTTGAATACTCATACTCTTCCTTTTTCAA
TATTATTGAAGCATTTATCAGGGTTATTGTCTCATGAGCGGATACATATTTGAATGTATTTAGAAAAATA
AACAAATAGGGGTTCCGCGCACATTTCCCCGAAAAGTGCCACCTAAATTGTAAGCGTTAATATTTTGTTA
AAATTCGCGTTAAATTTTTGTTAAATCAGCTCATTTTTTAACCAATAGGCCGAAATCGGCAAAATCCCTT
ATAAATCAAAAGAATAGACCGAGATAGGGT
[37 nt withheld, positions 4091-4127]
AAAGAACGTGGACTCCAACGTCAAAGG
[49 nt withheld, positions 4155-4203]
T
[91 nt withheld, positions 4205-4295]
G
[124 nt withheld, positions 4297-4420]
CCCATTCGCCATTCAGGCTGCGCAACTGTTGGGAAGGGCGATCGGTGCGGGCCTCTTCGCTATTACGCCA
GCTGGCGAAAGGGGGATGTGCTGCAAGGCGATTAAGTTGGGTAACGCCAGGGTTTTCCCAGTCACGACGT
TGTAAAACGACGGCCAGTGAATTGTAATACGACTCACTATAGGGCGAATTGGAGCTCCACCGCGGAGCGG
AGAATTAAGGGAGTCAGGCCTTAATTAAGAGCTCGCATGCCTGCAGGTCCCCAGATTAGCCTTTTCAATT
TCAGAAAGAATGCTAACCCACAGATGGTTAGAGAGGCTTACGCAGCAGGTCTCATCAAGACGATCTACCC
GAGCAATAATCTCCAGGAAATCAAATACCTTCCCAAGAAGGTTAAAGATGCAGTCAAAAGATTCAGGACT
AACTGCATCAAGAACACAGAGAAAGATATATTTCTCAAGATCAGAAGTACTATTCCAGTATGGACGATTC
AAGGCTTGCTTCACAAACCAAGGCAAGTAATAGAGATTGGAGTCTCTAAAAAGGTAGTTCCCACTGAATC
AAAGGCCATGGAGTCAAAGATTCAAATAGAGGACCTAACAGAACTCGCCGTAAAGACTGGCGAACAGTTC
ATACAGAGTCTCTTACGACTCAATGACAAGAAGAAAATCTTCGTCAACATGGTGGAGCACGACACACTTG
TCTACTCCAAAAATATCAAAGATACAGTCTCAGAAGACCAAAGGGCAAT
Features (pLannotate 1.2.2; 15 found; start..end, strand, type, name):
      1..342     +  promoter       CaMV 35S promoter: strong constitutive promoter from cauliflower mosaic virus
   1045..1344    +  CDS            PIF6 (fragment): PIF6_ARATH - Also known as BHLH132, EN111, PIL2. Experimental evidence at protein level: Swiss-Prot protein existence level 1. From Arabidopsis thaliana (Mouse-ear cress).
   1471..1723    +  terminator     NOS terminator: nopaline synthase terminator and poly(A) signal
   1774..1792    -  promoter       T3 promoter: promoter for bacteriophage T3 RNA polymerase
   1837..1853    -  protein_bind   lac operator: The lac repressor binds to the lac operator to inhibit transcription in E. coli. This inhibition can be relieved by adding lactose or isopropyl-β-D-thiogalactopyranoside (IPTG). lac repressor encoded by lacI
   1861..1891    -  promoter       lac promoter: promoter for the E. coli lac operon
   1906..1927    -  protein_bind   CAP binding site: CAP binding activates transcription in the presence of cAMP. E. coli catabolite activator protein
   1940..2032    -  CDS            lacI (fragment): lac repressor; lacI; The lac repressor binds to the lac operator to inhibit transcription in E. coli. This inhibition can be relieved by adding lactose or isopropyl-β-D-thiogalactopyranoside (IPTG).
   2215..2803    -  rep_origin     ori: high-copy-number ColE1/pMB1/pBR322/pUC origin of replication
   2974..3834    -  CDS            AmpR: β-lactamase; bla; confers resistance to ampicillin, carbenicillin, and related antibiotics
   3835..3939    -  promoter       AmpR promoter: bla
   3992..4420    -  rep_origin     f1 ori (sequence partly withheld): f1 bacteriophage origin of replication; arrow indicates direction of (+) strand synthesis
   4425..4582    -  CDS            lacZα (fragment): LacZα fragment of β-galactosidase; lacZ fragment
   4585..4603    +  promoter       T7 promoter: promoter for bacteriophage T7 RNA polymerase
   4685..5167    +  CDS            IBMP_CAMVB (fragment): Experimental evidence at protein level: Swiss-Prot protein existence level 1. Enhances the ribosomal termination-reinitiation event leading to the translation of major open reading frames on the polycistronic viral RNAs. From Cauliflower mosaic virus (strain Bari 1) (CaMV).
