[The description below was written by a language model from this plasmid's Addgene catalogue record and pLannotate feature annotations shown in this document.]
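Description:
pMZ827 is a 5.2 kb plant expression plasmid built on the pGEN016 backbone, a small high-copy cloning-type vector rather than a binary T-DNA vector: the feature table shows no T-DNA borders or plant selection marker. It is propagated in E. coli through a ColE1/pUC origin and selected with ampicillin via the β-lactamase gene. The backbone also carries an f1 phage origin, remnants of the lac promoter/operator and lacZα region, and flanking T7 and T3 promoters that serve as sequencing primer sites.

The payload is a single synthetic cassette, PCaMV35S-E-PIF6(1-100)-NLS-Tnos, assembled by Gibson cloning. The strong constitutive cauliflower mosaic virus 35S promoter drives the fusion. A CaMV-derived fragment annotated immediately upstream across the plasmid's numbering origin probably reflects extended 35S upstream sequence rather than a functional coding region. The annotated part of the open reading frame is the N-terminal 100 residues of Arabidopsis thaliana PIF6, the phytochrome-interacting region. The roughly 700 bp between promoter and PIF6 is unannotated and presumably encodes the "E" moiety, whose identity the record does not define. In related synthetic switches E denotes a macrolide repressor DNA-binding protein. A nuclear localisation signal follows PIF6, and the nopaline synthase terminator supplies polyadenylation.

The construct provides constitutive expression of the DNA-anchored PIF6 component of a red-light-controlled gene expression switch for plant systems. In this type of switch, light-dependent association of PIF6 with a phytochrome partner, supplied from other constructs, regulates a reporter or target gene. It was later reused in an optogenetic system designed to work under ambient white light.
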