Addgene plasmid #155321: pMZ827
Purpose: Constitutive expression of E-PIF6(1-100) in plants
Depositing lab: Matias Zurbriggen. Depositing organization: Heinrich-Heine-Universitaet Duesseldorf. Publication: Optogenetic control of gene expression in plants in the presence of ambient white light. Ochoa-Fernandez R, Abel NB, Wieland FG, Schlegel J, Koch LA, Miller JB, Engesser R, Giuriani G, Brandl SM, Timmer J, Weber W, Ott T, Simon R, Zurbriggen MD. Nat Methods. 2020 Jul;17(7):717-725. doi: 10.1038/s41592-020-0868-y. Epub 2020 Jun 29. PubMed 32601426.
Backbone
  Vector backbone: pGEN016
  Vector type: Plant Expression, Synthetic Biology
Growth in bacteria
  Bacterial resistance: Ampicillin, 100 μg/mL
  Growth temperature: 37°C
  Growth strain: DH5alpha
  Copy number: Unknown
Gene/Insert
  Gene/Insert name: PCaMV35S-E-PIF6(1-100)-NLS-Tnos
  Species: Synthetic
  Cloning method: Gibson Cloning
  Sequencing primers: 5′ M13/pUC Forward; T7; 3′ M13/pUC Reverse; T3
Terms and licenses: Academic/Nonprofit Terms; Industry Terms: Not Available to Industry
Depositor comments: This plasmid was originally published in: Müller, K. et al. A red light-controlled synthetic gene expression switch for plant systems. Mol. Biosyst. 10, 1679–1688 (2014).
How to cite: pMZ827 was a gift from Matias Zurbriggen (Addgene plasmid # 155321 ; http://n2t.net/addgene:155321 ; RRID:Addgene_155321)
